>Addgene plasmid #80035 | EGFP gRNA (BRDN0000562805) | depositor full sequence | sequence record 150182 | EGFP gRNA (BRDN0000562805) sequence 8323 bps
CCCGGGTGCAAAGATGGATAAAGTTTTAAACAGAGAGGAATCTTTGCAGCTAATGGACCTTCTAGGTCTT
GAAAGGAGTGGGAATTGGCTCCGGTGCCCGTCAGTGGGCAGAGCGCACATCGCCCACAGTCCCCGAGAAG
TTGGGGGGAGGGGTCGGCAATTGATCCGGTGCCTAGAGAAGGTGGCGCGGGGTAAACTGGGAAAGTGATG
TCGTGTACTGGCTCCGCCTTTTTCCCGAGGGTGGGGGAGAACCGTATATAAGTGCAGTAGTCGCCGTGAA
CGTTCTTTTTCGCAACGGGTTTGCCGCCAGAACACAGGTAAGTGCCGTGTGTGGTTCCCGCGGGCCTGGC
CTCTTTACGGGTTATGGCCCTTGCGTGCCTTGAATTACTTCCACCTGGCTGCAGTACGTGATTCTTGATC
CCGAGCTTCGGGTTGGAAGTGGGTGGGAGAGTTCGAGGCCTTGCGCTTAAGGAGCCCCTTCGCCTCGTGC
TTGAGTTGAGGCCTGGCCTGGGCGCTGGGGCCGCCGCGTGCGAATCTGGTGGCACCTTCGCGCCTGTCTC
GCTGCTTTCGATAAGTCTCTAGCCATTTAAAATTTTTGATGACCTGCTGCGACGCTTTTTTTCTGGCAAG
ATAGTCTTGTAAATGCGGGCCAAGATCTGCACACTGGTATTTCGGTTTTTGGGGCCGCGGGCGGCGACGG
GGCCCGTGCGTCCCAGCGCACATGTTCGGCGAGGCGGGGCCTGCGAGCGCGGCCACCGAGAATCGGACGG
GGGTAGTCTCAAGCTGGCCGGCCTGCTCTGGTGCCTGGCCTCGCGCCGCCGTGTATCGCCCCGCCCTGGG
CGGCAAGGCTGGCCCGGTCGGCACCAGTTGCGTGAGCGGAAAGATGGCCGCTTCCCGGCCCTGCTGCAGG
GAGCTCAAAATGGAGGACGCGGCGCTCGGGAGAGCGGGCGGGTGAGTCACCCACACAAAGGAAAAGGGCC
TTTCCGTCCTCAGCCGTCGCTTCATGTGACTCCACGGAGTACCGGGCGCCGTCCAGGCACCTCGATTAGT
TCTCGAGCTTTTGGAGTACGTCGTCTTTAGGTTGGGGGGAGGGGTTTTATGCGATGGAGTTTCCCCACAC
TGAGTGGGTGGAGACTGAAGTTAGGCCAGCTTGGCACTTGATGTAATTCTCCTTGGAATTTGCCCTTTTT
GAGTTTGGATCTTGGTTCATTCTCAAGCCTCAGACAGTGGTTCAAAGTTTTTTTCTTCCATTTCAGGTGT
CGTGACGTACGGCCACCATGACCGAGTACAAGCCCACGGTGCGCCTCGCCACCCGCGACGACGTCCCCAG
GGCCGTACGCACCCTCGCCGCCGCGTTCGCCGACTACCCCGCCACGCGCCACACCGTCGATCCGGACCGC
CACATCGAGCGGGTCACCGAGCTGCAAGAACTCTTCCTCACGCGCGTCGGGCTCGACATCGGCAAGGTGT
GGGTCGCGGACGACGGCGCCGCCGTGGCGGTCTGGACCACGCCGGAGAGCGTCGAAGCGGGGGCGGTGTT
CGCCGAGATCGGCCCGCGCATGGCCGAGTTGAGCGGTTCCCGGCTGGCCGCGCAGCAACAGATGGAAGGC
CTCCTGGCGCCGCACCGGCCCAAGGAGCCCGCGTGGTTCCTGGCCACCGTCGGAGTCTCGCCCGACCACC
AGGGCAAGGGTCTGGGCAGCGCCGTCGTGCTCCCCGGAGTGGAGGCGGCCGAGCGCGCCGGGGTGCCCGC
CTTCCTGGAGACCTCCGCGCCCCGCAACCTCCCCTTCTACGAGCGGCTCGGCTTCACCGTCACCGCCGAC
GTCGAGGTGCCCGAAGGACCGCGCACCTGGTGCATGACCCGCAAGCCCGGTGCCTGAACGCGTTAAGTCG
ACAATCAACCTCTGGATTACAAAATTTGTGAAAGATTGACTGGTATTCTTAACTATGTTGCTCCTTTTAC
GCTATGTGGATACGCTGCTTTAATGCCTTTGTATCATGCTATTGCTTCCCGTATGGCTTTCATTTTCTCC
TCCTTGTATAAATCCTGGTTGCTGTCTCTTTATGAGGAGTTGTGGCCCGTTGTCAGGCAACGTGGCGTGG
TGTGCACTGTGTTTGCTGACGCAACCCCCACTGGTTGGGGCATTGCCACCACCTGTCAGCTCCTTTCCGG
GACTTTCGCTTTCCCCCTCCCTATTGCCACGGCGGAACTCATCGCCGCCTGCCTTGCCCGCTGCTGGACA
GGGGCTCGGCTGTTGGGCACTGACAATTCCGTGGTGTTGTCGGGGAAATCATCGTCCTTTCCTTGGCTGC
TCGCCTGTGTTGCCACCTGGATTCTGCGCGGGACGTCCTTCTGCTACGTCCCTTCGGCCCTCAATCCAGC
GGACCTTCCTTCCCGCGGCCTGCTGCCGGCTCTGCGGCCTCTTCCGCGTCTTCGCCTTCGCCCTCAGACG
AGTCGGATCTCCCTTTGGGCCGCCTCCCCGCGTCGACTTTAAGACCAATGACTTACAAGGCAGCTGTAGA
TCTTAGCCACTTTTTAAAAGAAAAGGGGGGACTGGAAGGGCTAATTCACTCCCAACGAAGACAAGATCTG
CTTTTTGCTTGTACTGGGTCTCTCTGGTTAGACCAGATCTGAGCCTGGGAGCTCTCTGGCTAACTAGGGA
ACCCACTGCTTAAGCCTCAATAAAGCTTGCCTTGAGTGCTTCAAGTAGTGTGTGCCCGTCTGTTGTGTGA
CTCTGGTAACTAGAGATCCCTCAGACCCTTTTAGTCAGTGTGGAAAATCTCTAGCAGTACGTATAGTAGT
TCATGTCATCTTATTATTCAGTATTTATAACTTGCAAAGAAATGAATATCAGAGAGTGAGAGGAACTTGT
TTATTGCAGCTTATAATGGTTACAAATAAAGCAATAGCATCACAAATTTCACAAATAAAGCATTTTTTTC
ACTGCATTCTAGTTGTGGTTTGTCCAAACTCATCAATGTATCTTATCATGTCTGGCTCTAGCTATCCCGC
CCCTAACTCCGCCCATCCCGCCCCTAACTCCGCCCAGTTCCGCCCATTCTCCGCCCCATGGCTGACTAAT
TTTTTTTATTTATGCAGAGGCCGAGGCCGCCTCGGCCTCTGAGCTATTCCAGAAGTAGTGAGGAGGCTTT
TTTGGAGGCCTAGGGACGTACCCAATTCGCCCTATAGTGAGTCGTATTACGCGCGCTCACTGGCCGTCGT
TTTACAACGTCGTGACTGGGAAAACCCTGGCGTTACCCAACTTAATCGCCTTGCAGCACATCCCCCTTTC
GCCAGCTGGCGTAATAGCGAAGAGGCCCGCACCGATCGCCCTTCCCAACAGTTGCGCAGCCTGAATGGCG
AATGGG
[124 nt withheld, positions 3367-3490]
C
[91 nt withheld, positions 3492-3582]
A
[49 nt withheld, positions 3584-3632]
CCTTTGACGTTGGAGTCCACGTTCTTT
[37 nt withheld, positions 3660-3696]
ACCCTATCTCGGTCTATTCTTTTGATTTATAAGGGATTTTGCCGATTTCGGCCTATTGGTTAAAAAATGA
GCTGATTTAACAAAAATTTAACGCGAATTTTAACAAAATATTAACGCTTACAATTTAGGTGGCACTTTTC
GGGGAAATGTGCGCGGAACCCCTATTTGTTTATTTTTCTAAATACATTCAAATATGTATCCGCTCATGAG
ACAATAACCCTGATAAATGCTTCAATAATATTGAAAAAGGAAGAGTATGAGTATTCAACATTTCCGTGTC
GCCCTTATTCCCTTTTTTGCGGCATTTTGCCTTCCTGTTTTTGCTCACCCAGAAACGCTGGTGAAAGTAA
AAGATGCTGAAGATCAGTTGGGTGCACGAGTGGGTTACATCGAACTGGATCTCAACAGCGGTAAGATCCT
TGAGAGTTTTCGCCCCGAAGAACGTTTTCCAATGATGAGCACTTTTAAAGTTCTGCTATGTGGCGCGGTA
TTATCCCGTATTGACGCCGGGCAAGAGCAACTCGGTCGCCGCATACACTATTCTCAGAATGACTTGGTTG
AGTACTCACCAGTCACAGAAAAGCATCTTACGGATGGCATGACAGTAAGAGAATTATGCAGTGCTGCCAT
AACCATGAGTGATAACACTGCGGCCAACTTACTTCTGACAACGATCGGAGGACCGAAGGAGCTAACCGCT
TTTTTGCACAACATGGGGGATCATGTAACTCGCCTTGATCGTTGGGAACCGGAGCTGAATGAAGCCATAC
CAAACGACGAGCGTGACACCACGATGCCTGTAGCAATGGCAACAACGTTGCGCAAACTATTAACTGGCGA
ACTACTTACTCTAGCTTCCCGGCAACAATTAATAGACTGGATGGAGGCGGATAAAGTTGCAGGACCACTT
CTGCGCTCGGCCCTTCCGGCTGGCTGGTTTATTGCTGATAAATCTGGAGCCGGTGAGCGTGGGTCTCGCG
GTATCATTGCAGCACTGGGGCCAGATGGTAAGCCCTCCCGTATCGTAGTTATCTACACGACGGGGAGTCA
GGCAACTATGGATGAACGAAATAGACAGATCGCTGAGATAGGTGCCTCACTGATTAAGCATTGGTAACTG
TCAGACCAAGTTTACTCATATATACTTTAGATTGATTTAAAACTTCATTTTTAATTTAAAAGGATCTAGG
TGAAGATCCTTTTTGATAATCTCATGACCAAAATCCCTTAACGTGAGTTTTCGTTCCACTGAGCGTCAGA
CCCCGTAGAAAAGATCAAAGGATCTTCTTGAGATCCTTTTTTTCTGCGCGTAATCTGCTGCTTGCAAACA
AAAAAACCACCGCTACCAGCGGTGGTTTGTTTGCCGGATCAAGAGCTACCAACTCTTTTTCCGAAGGTAA
CTGGCTTCAGCAGAGCGCAGATACCAAATACTGTTCTTCTAGTGTAGCCGTAGTTAGGCCACCACTTCAA
GAACTCTGTAGCACCGCCTACATACCTCGCTCTGCTAATCCTGTTACCAGTGGCTGCTGCCAGTGGCGAT
AAGTCGTGTCTTACCGGGTTGGACTCAAGACGATAGTTACCGGATAAGGCGCAGCGGTCGGGCTGAACGG
GGGGTTCGTGCACACAGCCCAGCTTGGAGCGAACGACCTACACCGAACTGAGATACCTACAGCGTGAGCT
ATGAGAAAGCGCCACGCTTCCCGAAGGGAGAAAGGCGGACAGGTATCCGGTAAGCGGCAGGGTCGGAACA
GGAGAGCGCACGAGGGAGCTTCCAGGGGGAAACGCCTGGTATCTTTATAGTCCTGTCGGGTTTCGCCACC
TCTGACTTGAGCGTCGATTTTTGTGATGCTCGTCAGGGGGGCGGAGCCTATGGAAAAACGCCAGCAACGC
GGCCTTTTTACGGTTCCTGGCCTTTTGCTGGCCTTTTGCTCACATGTTCTTTCCTGCGTTATCCCCTGAT
TCTGTGGATAACCGTATTACCGCCTTTGAGTGAGCTGATACCGCTCGCCGCAGCCGAACGACCGAGCGCA
GCGAGTCAGTGAGCGAGGAAGCGGAAGAGCGCCCAATACGCAAACCGCCTCTCCCCGCGCGTTGGCCGAT
TCATTAATGCAGCTGGCACGACAGGTTTCCCGACTGGAAAGCGGGCAGTGAGCGCAACGCAATTAATGTG
AGTTAGCTCACTCATTAGGCACCCCAGGCTTTACACTTTATGCTTCCGGCTCGTATGTTGTGTGGAATTG
TGAGCGGATAACAATTTCACACAGGAAACAGCTATGACCATGATTACGCCAAGCGCGCAATTAACCCTCA
CTAAAGGGAACAAAAGCTGGAGCTGCAAGCTTAATGTAGTCTTATGCAATACTCTTGTAGTCTTGCAACA
TGGTAACGATGAGTTAGCAACATGCCTTACAAGGAGAGAAAAAGCACCGTGCATGCCGATTGGTGGAAGT
AAGGTGGTACGATCGTGCCTTATTAGGAAGGCAACAGACGGGTCTGACATGGATTGGACGAACCACTGAA
TTGCCGCATTGCAGAGATATTGTATTTAAGTGCCTAGCTCGATACATAAACGGGTCTCTCTGGTTAGACC
AGATCTGAGCCTGGGAGCTCTCTGGCTAACTAGGGAACCCACTGCTTAAGCCTCAATAAAGCTTGCCTTG
AGTGCTTCAAGTAGTGTGTGCCCGTCTGTTGTGTGACTCTGGTAACTAGAGATCCCTCAGACCCTTTTAG
TCAGTGTGGAAAATCTCTAGCAGTGGCGCCCGAACAGGGACTTGAAAGCGAAAGGGAAACCAGAGGAGCT
CTCTCGACGCAGGACTCGGCTTGCTGAAGCGCGCACGGCAAGAGGCGAGGGGCGGCGACTGGTGAGTACG
CCAAAAATTTTGACTAGCGGAGGCTAGAAGGAGAGAGATGGGTGCGAGAGCGTCAGTATTAAGCGGGGGA
GAATTAGATCGCGATGGGAAAAAATTCGGTTAAGGCCAGGGGGAAAGAAAAAATATAAATTAAAACATAT
AGTATGGGCAAGCAGGGAGCTAGAACGATTCGCAGTTAATCCTGGCCTGTTAGAAACATCAGAAGGCTGT
AGACAAATACTGGGACAGCTACAACCATCCCTTCAGACAGGATCAGAAGAACTTAGATCATTATATAATA
CAGTAGCAACCCTCTATTGTGTGCATCAAAGGATAGAGATAAAAGACACCAAGGAAGCTTTAGACAAGAT
AGAGGAAGAGCAAAACAAAAGTAAGACCACCGCACAGCAAGCGGCCGCTGATCTTCAGACCTGGAGGAGG
AGATATGAGGGACAATTGGAGAAGTGAATTATATAAATATAAAGTAGTAAAAATTGAACCATTAGGAGTA
GCACCCACCAAGGCAAAGAGAAGAGTGGTGCAGAGAGAAAAAAGAGCAGTGGGAATAGGAGCTTTGTTCC
TTGGGTTCTTGGGAGCAGCAGGAAGCACTATGGGCGCAGCGTCAATGACGCTGACGGTACAGGCCAGACA
ATTATTGTCTGGTATAGTGCAGCAGCAGAACAATTTGCTGAGGGCTATTGAGGCGCAACAGCATCTGTTG
CAACTCACAGTCTGGGGCATCAAGCAGCTCCAGGCAAGAATCCTGGCTGTGGAAAGATACCTAAAGGATC
AACAGCTCCTGGGGATTTGGGGTTGCTCTGGAAAACTCATTTGCACCACTGCTGTGCCTTGGAATGCTAG
TTGGAGTAATAAATCTCTGGAACAGATTTGGAATCACACGACCTGGATGGAGTGGGACAGAGAAATTAAC
AATTACACAAGCTTAATACACTCCTTAATTGAAGAATCGCAAAACCAGCAAGAAAAGAATGAACAAGAAT
TATTGGAATTAGATAAATGGGCAAGTTTGTGGAATTGGTTTAACATAACAAATTGGCTGTGGTATATAAA
ATTATTCATAATGATAGTAGGAGGCTTGGTAGGTTTAAGAATAGTTTTTGCTGTACTTTCTATAGTGAAT
AGAGTTAGGCAGGGATATTCACCATTATCGTTTCAGACCCACCTCCCAACCCCGAGGGGACCCAGAGAGG
GCCTATTTCCCATGATTCCTTCATATTTGCATATACGATACAAGGCTGTTAGAGAGATAATTAGAATTAA
TTTGACTGTAAACACAAAGATATTAGTACAAAATACGTGACGTAGAAAGTAATAATTTCTTGGGTAGTTT
GCAGTTTTAAAATTATGTTTTAAAATGGACTATCATATGCTTACCGTAACTTGAAAGTATTTCGATTTCT
TGGCTTTATATATCTTGTGGAAAGGACGAAACACCGGGTGCCCATCCTGGTCGAGCGTTTTAGAGCTAGA
AATAGCAAGTTAAAATAAGGCTAGTCCGTTATCAACTTGAAAAAGTGGCACCGAGTCGGTGCTTTTTTAA
GCTTGGCGTAACTAGATCTTGAGACAAATGGCAGTATTCATCCACAATTTTAAAAGAAAAGGGGGGATTG
GGGGGTACAGTGCAGGGGAAAGAATAGTAGACATAATAGCAACAGACATACAAACTAAAGAATTACAAAA
ACAAATTACAAAAATTCAAAATTTTCGGGTTTATTACAGGGACAGCAGAGATCCACTTTGGCGCCGGCTC
GAGGGGG
Features (pLannotate 1.2.2; 30 found; start..end, strand, type, name):
     14..80      +  CDS            small t antigen (fragment): SV40 (simian virus 40) small t antigen
    106..317     +  promoter       EF-1α core promoter: core promoter for human elongation factor EF-1α
    318..1256    +  intron         EF-1α intron A: intron upstream of the start codon of human EF-1α
   1278..1877    +  CDS            PuroR (fragment): puromycin N-acetyltransferase; pac from Streptomyces; confers resistance to puromycin
   1893..2481    +  misc_feature   WPRE: woodchuck hepatitis virus posttranscriptional regulatory element
   2532..2551    +  misc_feature   cPPT/CTS (fragment): central polypurine tract and central termination sequence of HIV-1
   2553..2786    +  LTR            3' LTR (ΔU3): self-inactivating 3' long terminal repeat (LTR) from HIV-1
   2864..2985    +  polyA_signal   SV40 poly(A) signal: SV40 polyadenylation signal
   3025..3160    +  rep_origin     SV40 ori: SV40 origin of replication
   3181..3199    -  promoter       T7 promoter: promoter for bacteriophage T7 RNA polymerase
   3207..3362    +  CDS            lacZα (fragment): LacZα fragment of β-galactosidase; lacZ fragment
   3367..3795    +  rep_origin     f1 ori (sequence partly withheld): f1 bacteriophage origin of replication; arrow indicates direction of (+) strand synthesis
   3848..3952    +  promoter       AmpR promoter: bla
   3953..4813    +  CDS            AmpR: β-lactamase; bla; confers resistance to ampicillin, carbenicillin, and related antibiotics
   4984..5572    +  rep_origin     ori: high-copy-number ColE1/pMB1/pBR322/pUC origin of replication
   5755..5847    +  CDS            lacI (fragment): lac repressor; lacI; The lac repressor binds to the lac operator to inhibit transcription in E. coli. This inhibition can be relieved by adding lactose or isopropyl-β-D-thiogalactopyranoside (IPTG).
   5860..5881    +  protein_bind   CAP binding site: CAP binding activates transcription in the presence of cAMP. E. coli catabolite activator protein
   5896..5926    +  promoter       lac promoter: promoter for the E. coli lac operon
   5934..5950    +  protein_bind   lac operator: The lac repressor binds to the lac operator to inhibit transcription in E. coli. This inhibition can be relieved by adding lactose or isopropyl-β-D-thiogalactopyranoside (IPTG). lac repressor encoded by lacI
   5995..6013    +  promoter       T3 promoter: promoter for bacteriophage T3 RNA polymerase
   6041..6267    +  promoter       RSV promoter: Rous sarcoma virus enhancer/promoter
   6268..6448    +  LTR            5' LTR (truncated): truncated 5' long terminal repeat (LTR) from HIV-1
   6495..6620    +  misc_feature   HIV-1 Ψ: packaging signal of human immunodeficiency virus type 1
   6604..6967    +  CDS            HIV-1 gag (fragment): gag protein from human immunodeficiency virus 1; gag
   7113..7346    +  misc_feature   RRE: The Rev response element (RRE) of HIV-1 allows for Rev-dependent mRNA export from the nucleus to the cytoplasm.
   7723..7749    +  CDS            Rev (fragment): human immunodeficiency virus 1 (HIV-1) Rev protein; rev; enhances nuclear export of unspliced and incompletely spliced viral mRNAs
   7753..7993    +  promoter       U6 promoter: RNA polymerase III promoter for human U6 snRNA
   8003..8022    +  CDS            VN155(I152L) (fragment): improved N-terminal fragment of mVenus for use in bimolecular fluorescence complementation (BiFC) (Kodama and Hu, 2010)
   8023..8098    +  misc_RNA       gRNA scaffold: guide RNA scaffold for the Streptococcus pyogenes CRISPR/Cas9 system
   8154..8271    +  misc_feature   cPPT/CTS: central polypurine tract and central termination sequence of HIV-1
