[The description below was written by a language model from this plasmid's Addgene catalogue record and pLannotate feature annotations shown in this document.]
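Description:
EGFP gRNA (BRDN0000562805) is a third-generation lentiviral guide RNA plasmid built on the lentiGuide-Puro backbone, designed to deliver a single Streptococcus pyogenes Cas9 guide directed against the synthetic EGFP coding sequence in mammalian cells. It is maintained in E. coli as a high-copy plasmid through a ColE1/pUC-type origin with ampicillin resistance (AmpR). The backbone also carries an f1 origin, an SV40 origin and poly(A) signal, and residual lac and T7/T3 promoter elements from its cloning-vector ancestry.

The viral portion begins with an RSV promoter fused to a truncated HIV-1 5' LTR, which makes genomic RNA production in packaging cells independent of Tat. This is followed by the Ψ packaging signal with a partial gag fragment, the Rev response element for nuclear export of the unspliced genome, and a cPPT/CTS that aids nuclear import. The genome ends in a self-inactivating ΔU3 3' LTR. Within this frame, a human U6 RNA polymerase III promoter drives the 20-nt EGFP-targeting spacer joined directly to the gRNA scaffold. The automated annotation labels the spacer as a fragment of an mVenus-derived protein, which simply reflects its sequence identity to GFP-family genes rather than a real coding feature. Downstream, an EF-1α core promoter with its intron A expresses puromycin N-acetyltransferase for selection of transduced cells, with a WPRE enhancing transcript expression.

The plasmid does not encode Cas9, so it must be paired with a separate Cas9 vector or used in cells already expressing the nuclease. The record links it to work on optimized sgRNA design. An EGFP-targeting guide of this kind can serve to disrupt an EGFP reporter, although the record does not state a specific application beyond targeting EGFP.
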