Addgene plasmid #80035: EGFP gRNA (BRDN0000562805)
Purpose: 3rd generation lentiviral gRNA plasmid targeting EGFP
Depositing lab: John Doench & David Root. Depositing organization: Broad Institute. Publication: Optimized sgRNA design to maximize activity and minimize off-target effects of CRISPR-Cas9. Doench JG, Fusi N, Sullender M, Hegde M, Vaimberg EW, Donovan KF, Smith I, Tothova Z, Wilen C, Orchard R, Virgin HW, Listgarten J, Root DE. Nat Biotechnol. 2016 Jan 18. doi: 10.1038/nbt.3437. PubMed 26780180.
Backbone
  Vector backbone: lentiGuide-Puro
  Backbone manufacturer: Zhang Lab (Addgene plasmid # 52963)
  Vector type: Mammalian Expression, Lentiviral, CRISPR
  Selectable markers: Puromycin
Growth in bacteria
  Bacterial resistance: Ampicillin, 100 μg/mL
  Growth temperature: 37°C
  Growth strain: DH5alpha
  Copy number: High Copy
Gene/Insert
  Gene/Insert name: EGFP
  gRNA/shRNA sequence: GGTGCCCATCCTGGTCGAGC
  Species: Synthetic
  Promoter: hU6
  Cloning method: Unknown
  Sequencing primers: 5′ U6-F; 3′ pS2-R
Terms and licenses: Academic/Nonprofit Terms; Industry Terms: Not Available to Industry
Depositor comments: Note that this plasmid does NOT contain Cas9. It should be used in conjunction with lentiCas9-Blast (Addgene #52962) or otherwise with cell lines already expressing Cas9. Browse the full kinome gRNA library at http://www.addgene.org/pooled-library/broadgpp-human-kinome/ or visit http://www.broadinstitute.org/rnai/public/ for detailed protocols and information.
How to cite: EGFP gRNA (BRDN0000562805) was a gift from John Doench & David Root (Addgene plasmid # 80035 ; http://n2t.net/addgene:80035 ; RRID:Addgene_80035)
