>Addgene plasmid #80035 | EGFP gRNA (BRDN0000562805) | addgene partial sequence | sequence record 153824 | hU6-F 5'-GAGGGCCTATTTCCCATGATT-3'
AGAGATAATTAGAATTAATTTGACTGTAAACACAAAGATATTAGTACAAAATACGTGACGTAGAAAGTAA
TAATTTCTTGGGTAGTTTGCAGTTTTAAAATTATGTTTTAAAATGGACTATCATATGCTTACCGTAACTT
GAAAGTATTTCGATTTCTTGGCTTTATATATCTTGTGGAAAGGACGAAACACCGGGTGCCCATCCTGGTC
GAGCGTTTTAGAGCTAGAAATAGCAAGTTAAAATAAGGCTAGTCCGTTATCAACTTGAAAAAGTGGCACC
GAGTCGGTGCTTTTTTAAGCTTGGCGTAACTAGATCTTGAGACAAATGGCAGTATTCATCCACAATTTTA
AAAGAAAAGGGGGGATTGGGGGGTACAGTGCAGGGGAAAGAATAGTAGACATAATAGCAACAGACATACA
AACTAAAGAATTACAAAAACAAATTACAAAAATTCAAAATTTTCGGGTTTATTACAGGGACAGCAGAGAT
CCACTTTGGCGCCGGCTCGAGGGGGCCCGGGTGCAAAGATGGATAAAGTTTTAAACAGAGAGGAATCTTT
GCAGCTAATGGACCTTCTAGGTCTTGAAAGGAGTGGGAATTGGCTCCGGTGCCCGTCAGTGGGCAGAGCG
CACATCGCCCACAGTCCCCGAGAAGTTGGGGGGAGGGGTCGGCAATTGATCCGGTGCCTAGAGAAGGTGG
CGCGGGGTAAACTGGGAAAGTGATGTCGTGTACTGGCTCCGCCTTTTTCCCGAGGGTGGGGGAGAACCGT
ATATAAGTGCAGTAGTCGCCGTGAACGTTCTTTTTCGCAACGGGTTTGCCGCCAGAACACAGGTAAGTGC
CGTGTGTGG
