>Addgene plasmid #80035 | EGFP gRNA (BRDN0000562805) | addgene partial sequence | sequence record 153869 | pS2-R 5'-TAGTTTGTATGTCTGTTGCTATTA-3'
AATTGTGGATGAATACTGCCATTTGTCTCAAGATCTAGTTACGCCAAGCTTAAAAAAGCACCGACTCGGT
GCCACTTTTTCAAGTTGATAACGGACTAGCCTTATTTTAACTTGCTATTTCTAGCTCTAAAACGCTCGAC
CAGGATGGGCACCCGGTGTTTCGTCCTTTCCACAAGATATATAAAGCCAAGAAATCGAAATACTTTCAAG
TTACGGTAAGCATATGATAGTCCATTTTAAAACATAATTTTAAAACTGCAAACTACCCAAGAAATTATTA
CTTTCTACGTCACGTATTTTGTACTAATATCTTTGTGTTTACAGTCAAATTAATTCTAATTATCTCTCTA
ACAGCCTTGTATCGTATATGCAAATATGAAGGAATCATGGGAAATAGGCCCTCTCTGGGTCCCCTCGGGG
TTGGGAGGTGGGTCTGAAACGATAATGGTGAATATCCCTGCCTAACTCTATTCACTATAGAAAGTACAGC
AAAAACTATTCTTAAACCTACCAAGCCTCCTACTATCATTATGAATAATTTTATATACCACAGCCAATTT
GTTATGTTAAACCAATTCCACAAACTTGCCCATTTATCTAATTCCAATAATTCTTGTTCATTCTTTTCTT
GCTGGTTTTGCGATTCTTCAATTAAGGAGTGTATTAAGCTTGTGTAATTGTTAATTTCTCTGTCCCACTC
CATCCAGGTCGTGTGATTCCAAATCTGTTCCAGAGATTTATTACTCCAACTAGCATTCCAAGGCACAGCA
GTGGTGCAA
